>Addgene plasmid #248995 | pKlab1155-HBEGF-2a-3xFLAG-BRCA1(full-length)-D1739V-2a-mRuby3-HBBIVS2-WPRE | addgene full sequence | sequence record 497794 | Addgene NGS Result
GTGCCAGCTGCATTAACATGGTCATAGCTGTTTCCTTGCGTATTGGGCGCTCTCCGCTTCCTCGCTCACT
GACTCGCTGCGCTCGGTCGTTCGGGTAAAGCCTGGGGTGCCTAATGAGCAAAAGGCCAGCAAAAGGCCAG
GAACCGTAAAAAGGCCGCGTTGCTGGCGTTTTTCCATAGGCTCCGCCCCCCTGACGAGCATCACAAAAAT
CGACGCTCAAGTCAGAGGTGGCGAAACCCGACAGGACTATAAAGATACCAGGCGTTTCCCCCTGGAAGCT
CCCTCGTGCGCTCTCCTGTTCCGACCCTGCCGCTTACCGGATACCTGTCCGCCTTTCTCCCTTCGGGAAG
CGTGGCGCTTTCTCATAGCTCACGCTGTAGGTATCTCAGTTCGGTGTAGGTCGTTCGCTCCAAGCTGGGC
TGTGTGCACGAACCCCCCGTTCAGCCCGACCGCTGCGCCTTATCCGGTAACTATCGTCTTGAGTCCAACC
CGGTAAGACACGACTTATCGCCACTGGCAGCAGCCACTGGTAACAGGATTAGCAGAGCGAGGTATGTAGG
CGGTGCTACAGAGTTCTTGAAGTGGTGGCCTAACTACGGCTACACTAGAAGAACAGTATTTGGTATCTGC
GCTCTGCTGAAGCCAGTTACCTTCGGAAAAAGAGTTGGTAGCTCTTGATCCGGCAAACAAACCACCGCTG
GTAGCGGTGGTTTTTTTGTTTGCAAGCAGCAGATTACGCGCAGAAAAAAAGGATCTCAAGAAGATCCTTT
GATCTTTTCTACGGGGTCTGACGCTCAGTGGAACGAAAACTCACGTTAAGGGATTTTGGTCATGAGATTA
TCAAAAAGGATCTTCACCTAGATCCTTTTAAATTAAAAATGAAGTTTTAAATCAATCTAAAGTATATATG
AGTAAACTTGGTCTGACAGTTACCAATGCTTAATCAGTGAGGCACCTATCTCAGCGATCTGTCTATTTCG
TTCATCCATAGTTGCCTGACTCCCCGTCGTGTAGATAACTACGATACGGGAGGGCTTACCATCTGGCCCC
AGTGCTGCAATGATACCGCGAGAACCACGCTCACCGGCTCCAGATTTATCAGCAATAAACCAGCCAGCCG
GAAGGGCCGAGCGCAGAAGTGGTCCTGCAACTTTATCCGCCTCCATCCAGTCTATTAATTGTTGCCGGGA
AGCTAGAGTAAGTAGTTCGCCAGTTAATAGTTTGCGCAACGTTGTTGCCATTGCTACAGGCATCGTGGTG
TCACGCTCGTCGTTTGGTATGGCTTCATTCAGCTCCGGTTCCCAACGATCAAGGCGAGTTACATGATCCC
CCATGTTGTGCAAAAAAGCGGTTAGCTCCTTCGGTCCTCCGATCGTTGTCAGAAGTAAGTTGGCCGCAGT
GTTATCACTCATGGTTATGGCAGCACTGCATAATTCTCTTACTGTCATGCCATCCGTAAGATGCTTTTCT
GTGACTGGTGAGTACTCAACCAAGTCATTCTGAGAATAGTGTATGCGGCGACCGAGTTGCTCTTGCCCGG
CGTCAATACGGGATAATACCGCGCCACATAGCAGAACTTTAAAAGTGCTCATCATTGGAAAACGTTCTTC
GGGGCGAAAACTCTCAAGGATCTTACCGCTGTTGAGATCCAGTTCGATGTAACCCACTCGTGCACCCAAC
TGATCTTCAGCATCTTTTACTTTCACCAGCGTTTCTGGGTGAGCAAAAACAGGAAGGCAAAATGCCGCAA
AAAAGGGAATAAGGGCGACACGGAAATGTTGAATACTCATACTCTTCCTTTTTCAATATTATTGAAGCAT
TTATCAGGGTTATTGTCTCATGAGCGGATACATATTTGAATGTATTTAGAAAAATAAACAAATAGGGGTT
CCGCGCACATTTCCCCGAAAAGTGCCACCTAAATTGTAAGCGTTAATATTTTGTTAAAATTCGCGTTAAA
TTTTTGTTAAATCAGCTCATTTTTTAACCAATAGGCCGAAATCGGCAAAATCCCTTATAAATCAAAAGAA
TAGACCGAGATAGGGTTGAGTGGCCGCTACAGGGCGCTCCCATTCGCCATTCAGGCTGCGCAACTGTTGG
GAAGGGCGTTTCGGTGCGGGCCTCTTCGCTATTACGCCAGCTGGCGAAAGGGGGATGTGCTGCAAGGCGA
TTAAGTTGGGTAACGCCAGGGTTTTCCCAGTCACGACGTTGTAAAACGACGGCCAGTCCCCCGGTCAGGC
AACATCACCCGAGCGCGACGTAATACGACTCACTATAGGGCGAATTGGCGGAAGGCCGTCAAGGCCGCAT
ACGCGTCCATGTCTTCGGAAATACAAGGACTTCTGCATCCATGGAGAATGCAAATATGTGAAGGAGCTCC
GGGCTCCCTCCTGCATGTAAGTGCCCCTTCCCCAGGGCTGAATCTCATCAGCACACTTTGTCAGCCACGT
GGCTGTTCCTCGTTGTCACTGTTCCTTGAATTCATGATTTCACCCAGTTTCTTCTCAACCTCTGGGCGGA
AGTTGGGAGGAGGGGAAATATATTTTTAGTCAGCGGAAGCCCCCTCCCCCCTATAGGATGCAATTTCCTG
TGGTATGGTTTTGTGACGTGCTTTAATCCTTGGGGACATTTCCTGCTTGCCCAGAAATGAGCATGTGGCT
AGGACAGCTGGCACCTGAAGGCAGGCCCTTAATTCTTGCCTGATGCCCTACTCTGGGAGGGAGAAGCCAG
TAGGAAACATGGCAGAGTGGGCTTCCAGGGCAGAGTAGAGCTCCTGTGGGAAGGTAGGAAGTGCATTTGG
ATGCATGATGTATAGGTATGTGTGTATTTGGGTTTATGTGCATGTAAGTGTGCAAATGTGGATTGACTGT
GAGGCATGGCAGGACTGTACAGAGAGGGATCATCATGGCGGCAGGTTGAGGCCTCTCTTTCTTCTTCCTT
ATCCCAGCAAGGACGAGGAGGTGGGAGACATGGAGAGTACTGGCCTTTGGCCACGTTGTGAGAGAACAAT
TCCTTTGTGCAGGGTTCACAGGAAATGGAACCTGACCCATTAGGCATCAGCCCCCGGAATTCTAGGGCGC
AGTAGTCCAGGGTTTCCTTGATGATGTCATACTTATCCTGTCCCTTTTTTTTCCACAGCTGCCACCCGGG
TTACCATGGAAAAAGGTGTCATGGGCTGAGCCTCCCAGTGGAAAATCGCTTATATACCTATGACCACACA
ACCATCCTGGCCGTGGTGGCTGTGGTGCTGTCATCTGTCTGTCTGCTGGTCATCGTGGGGCTTCTCATGT
TTAGGTACCATAGGAGAGGAGGTTATGATGTGGAAAATGAAGAGAAAGTGAAGTTGGGCATGACTAATTC
CCACGGATCCGAGGGCAGAGGAAGTCTGCTAACATGCGGTGACGTCGAGGAGAATCCTGGCCCAGCACCG
GGATCCACCGGTGACTACAAAGACCATGACGGTGATTATAAAGATCATGACATCGACTACAAGGATGACG
ATGACAAGCCAGTGTGGTGGAATTCGATATCAACAAGTTTGTACAAAAAAGTTGGCGATTTATCTGCTCT
TCGCGTTGAAGAAGTACAAAATGTCATTAATGCTATGCAGAAAATCTTAGAGTGTCCCATCTGTCTGGAG
TTGATCAAGGAACCGGTGTCCACAAAGTGTGACCACATATTTTGCAAATTTTGCATGCTGAAACTTCTCA
ACCAGAAGAAAGGGCCTTCACAGTGTCCTTTATGTAAGAATGATATAACCAAAAGGAGCCTACAAGAAAG
TACGAGATTTAGTCAACTTGTTGAAGAGCTATTGAAAATCATTTGTGCTTTTCAGCTTGACACAGGTTTG
GAGTATGCAAACAGCTATAATTTTGCAAAAAAGGAAAATAACTCTCCTGAACATCTAAAAGATGAAGTTT
CTATCATCCAAAGTATGGGCTACAGAAACCGTGCCAAAAGACTTCTACAGAGTGAACCCGAAAATCCTTC
CTTGCAGGAAACCAGTCTCAGTGTCCAACTCTCTAACCTTGGAACTGTGAGAACTCTGAGGACAAAGCAG
CGGATACAACCTCAAAAGACGTCTGTCTACATTGAATTGGGATCTGATTCTTCTGAAGATACCGTTAATA
AGGCAACTTATTGCAGTGTGGGAGATCAAGAATTGTTACAAATCACCCCTCAAGGAACCAGGGATGAAAT
CAGTTTGGATTCTGCAAAAAAGGCTGCTTGTGAATTTTCTGAGACGGATGTAACAAATACTGAACATCAT
CAACCCAGTAATAATGATTTGAACACCACTGAGAAGCGTGCAGCTGAGAGGCATCCAGAAAAGTATCAGG
GTAGTTCTGTTTCAAACTTGCATGTGGAGCCATGTGGCACAAATACTCATGCCAGCTCATTACAGCATGA
GAACAGCAGTTTATTACTCACTAAAGACAGAATGAATGTAGAAAAGGCTGAATTCTGTAATAAAAGCAAA
CAGCCTGGCTTAGCAAGGAGCCAACATAACAGATGGGCTGGAAGTAAGGAAACATGTAATGATAGGCGGA
CTCCCAGCACAGAAAAAAAGGTAGATCTGAATGCTGATCCCCTGTGTGAGAGAAAAGAATGGAATAAGCA
GAAACTGCCATGCTCAGAGAATCCTAGAGATACTGAAGATGTTCCTTGGATAACACTAAATAGCAGCATT
CAGAAAGTTAATGAGTGGTTTTCCAGAAGTGATGAACTGTTAGGTTCTGATGACTCACATGATGGGGAGT
CTGAATCAAATGCCAAAGTAGCTGATGTATTGGACGTTCTAAATGAGGTAGATGAATATTCTGGTTCTTC
AGAGAAAATAGACTTACTGGCCAGTGATCCTCATGAGGCTTTAATATGTAAAAGTGAAAGAGTTCACTCC
AAATCAGTAGAGAGTAATATTGAAGACAAAATATTTGGGAAAACCTATCGGAAGAAGGCAAGCCTCCCCA
ACTTAAGCCATGTAACTGAAAATCTAATTATAGGAGCATTTGTTACTGAGCCACAGATAATACAAGAGCG
TCCCCTCACAAATAAATTAAAGCGTAAAAGGAGACCTACATCAGGCCTTCATCCTGAGGATTTTATCAAG
AAAGCAGATTTGGCAGTTCAAAAGACTCCTGAAATGATAAATCAGGGAACTAACCAAACGGAGCAGAATG
GTCAAGTGATGAATATTACTAATAGTGGTCATGAGAATAAAACAAAAGGTGATTCTATTCAGAATGAGAA
AAATCCTAACCCAATAGAATCACTCGAAAAAGAATCTGCTTTCAAAACGAAAGCTGAACCTATAAGCAGC
AGTATAAGCAATATGGAACTCGAATTAAATATCCACAATTCAAAAGCACCTAAAAAGAATAGGCTGAGGA
GGAAGTCTTCTACCAGGCATATTCATGCGCTTGAACTAGTAGTCAGTAGAAATCTAAGCCCACCTAATTG
TACTGAATTGCAAATTGATAGTTGTTCTAGCAGTGAAGAGATAAAGAAAAAAAAGTACAACCAAATGCCA
GTCAGGCACAGCAGAAACCTACAACTCATGGAAGGTAAAGAACCTGCAACTGGAGCCAAGAAGAGTAACA
AGCCAAATGAACAGACAAGTAAAAGACATGACAGTGATACTTTCCCAGAGCTGAAGTTAACAAATGCACC
TGGTTCTTTTACTAAGTGTTCAAATACCAGTGAACTTAAAGAATTTGTCAATCCTAGCCTTCCAAGAGAA
GAAAAAGAAGAGAAACTAGAAACAGTTAAAGTGTCTAATAATGCTGAAGACCCCAAAGATCTCATGTTAA
GTGGAGAAAGGGTTTTGCAAACTGAAAGATCTGTAGAGAGTAGCAGTATTTCACTGGTACCTGGTACTGA
TTATGGCACTCAGGAAAGTATCTCGTTACTGGAAGTTAGCACTCTAGGGAAGGCAAAAACAGAACCAAAT
AAATGTGTGAGTCAGTGTGCAGCATTTGAAAACCCCAAGGGACTAATTCATGGTTGTTCCAAAGATAATA
GAAATGACACAGAAGGCTTTAAGTATCCATTGGGACATGAAGTTAACCACAGTCGGGAAACAAGCATAGA
AATGGAAGAAAGTGAACTTGATGCTCAGTATTTGCAGAATACATTCAAGGTTTCAAAGCGCCAGTCATTT
GCTCTGTTTTCAAATCCAGGAAATGCAGAAGAGGAATGTGCAACATTCTCTGCCCACTCTGGGTCCTTAA
AGAAACAAAGTCCAAAAGTCACTTTTGAATGTGAACAAAAGGAAGAAAATCAAGGAAAGAATGAGTCTAA
TATCAAGCCTGTACAGACAGTTAATATCACTGCAGGCTTTCCTGTGGTTGGTCAGAAAGATAAGCCAGTT
GATAATGCCAAATGTAGTATCAAAGGAGGCTCTAGGTTTTGTCTATCATCTCAGTTCAGAGGCAACGAAA
CTGGACTCATTACTCCAAATAAACATGGACTTTTACAAAACCCATATCGTATACCACCACTTTTTCCCAT
CAAGTCATTTGTTAAAACTAAATGTAAGAAAAATCTGCTAGAGGAAAACTTTGAGGAACATTCAATGTCA
CCTGAAAGAGAAATGGGAAATGAGAACATTCCAAGTACAGTGAGCACAATTAGCCGTAATAACATTAGAG
AAAATGTTTTTAAAGGAGCCAGCTCAAGCAATATTAATGAAGTAGGTTCCAGTACTAATGAAGTGGGCTC
CAGTATTAATGAAATAGGTTCCAGTGATGAAAACATTCAAGCAGAACTAGGTAGAAACAGAGGGCCAAAA
TTGAATGCTATGCTTAGATTAGGGGTTTTGCAACCTGAGGTCTATAAACAAAGTCTTCCTGGAAGTAATT
GTAAGCATCCTGAAATAAAAAAGCAAGAATATGAAGAAGTAGTTCAGACTGTTAATACAGATTTCTCTCC
ATATCTGATTTCAGATAACTTAGAACAGCCTATGGGAAGTAGTCATGCATCTCAGGTTTGTTCTGAGACA
CCTGATGACCTGTTAGATGATGGTGAAATAAAGGAAGATACTAGTTTTGCTGAAAATGACATTAAGGAAA
GTTCTGCTGTTTTTAGCAAAAGCGTCCAGAGAGGAGAGCTTAGCAGGAGTCCTAGCCCTTTCACCCATAC
ACATTTGGCTCAGGGTTACCGAAGAGGGGCCAAGAAATTAGAGTCCTCAGAAGAGAACTTATCTAGTGAG
GATGAAGAGCTTCCCTGCTTCCAACACTTGTTATTTGGTAAAGTAAACAATATACCTTCTCAGTCTACTA
GGCATAGCACCGTTGCTACCGAGTGTCTGTCTAAGAACACAGAGGAGAATTTATTATCATTGAAGAATAG
CTTAAATGACTGCAGTAACCAGGTAATATTGGCAAAGGCATCTCAGGAACATCACCTTAGTGAGGAAACA
AAATGTTCTGCTAGCTTGTTTTCTTCACAGTGCAGTGAATTGGAAGACTTGACTGCAAATACAAACACCC
AGGATCCTTTCTTGATTGGTTCTTCCAAACAAATGAGGCATCAGTCTGAAAGCCAGGGAGTTGGTCTGAG
TGACAAGGAATTGGTTTCAGATGATGAAGAAAGAGGAACGGGCTTGGAAGAAAATAATCAAGAAGAGCAA
AGCATGGATTCAAACTTAGGTGAAGCAGCATCTGGGTGTGAGAGTGAAACAAGCGTCTCTGAAGACTGCT
CAGGGCTATCCTCTCAGAGTGACATTTTAACCACTCAGCAGAGGGATACCATGCAACATAACCTGATAAA
GCTCCAGCAGGAAATGGCTGAACTAGAAGCTGTGTTAGAACAGCATGGGAGCCAGCCTTCTAACAGCTAC
CCTTCCATCATAAGTGACTCCTCTGCCCTTGAGGACCTGCGAAATCCAGAACAAAGCACATCAGAAAAAG
CAGTATTAACTTCACAGAAAAGTAGTGAATACCCTATAAGCCAGAATCCAGAAGGCCTTTCTGCTGACAA
GTTTGAGGTGTCTGCAGATAGTTCTACCAGTAAAAATAAAGAACCAGGAGTGGAAAGGTCATCCCCTTCT
AAATGCCCATCATTAGATGATAGGTGGTACATGCACAGTTGCTCTGGGAGTCTTCAGAATAGAAACTACC
CATCTCAAGAGGAGCTCATTAAGGTTGTTGATGTGGAGGAGCAACAGCTGGAAGAGTCTGGGCCACACGA
TTTGACGGAAACATCTTACTTGCCAAGGCAAGATCTAGAGGGAACCCCTTACCTGGAATCTGGAATCAGC
CTCTTCTCTGATGACCCTGAATCTGATCCTTCTGAAGACAGAGCCCCAGAGTCAGCTCGTGTTGGCAACA
TACCATCTTCAACCTCTGCATTGAAAGTTCCCCAATTGAAAGTTGCAGAATCTGCCCAGGGTCCAGCTGC
TGCTCATACTACTGATACTGCTGGGTATAATGCAATGGAAGAAAGTGTGAGCAGGGAGAAGCCAGAATTG
ACAGCTTCAACAGAAAGGGTCAACAAAAGAATGTCCATGGTGGTGTCTGGCCTGACCCCAGAAGAATTTA
TGCTCGTGTACAAGTTTGCCAGAAAACACCACATCACTTTAACTAATCTAATTACTGAAGAGACTACTCA
TGTTGTTATGAAAACAGATGCTGAGTTTGTGTGTGAACGGACACTGAAATATTTTCTAGGAATTGCGGGA
GGAAAATGGGTAGTTAGCTATTTCTGGGTGACCCAGTCTATTAAAGAAAGAAAAATGCTGAATGAGCATG
ATTTTGAAGTCAGAGGAGTTGTGGTCAATGGAAGAAACCACCAAGGTCCAAAGCGAGCAAGAGAATCCCA
GGACAGAAAGATCTTCAGGGGGCTAGAAATCTGTTGCTATGGGCCCTTCACCAACATGCCCACAGATCAA
CTGGAATGGATGGTACAGCTGTGTGGTGCTTCTGTGGTGAAGGAGCTTTCATCATTCACCCTTGGCACAG
GTGTCCACCCAATTGTGGTTGTGCAGCCAGATGCCTGGACAGAGGACAATGGCTTCCATGCAATTGGGCA
GATGTGTGAGGCACCTGTGGTGACCCGAGAGTGGGTGTTGGACAGTGTAGCACTCTACCAGTGCCAGGAG
CTGGACACCTACCTGATACCCCAGATCCCCCACAGCCACTACACCGGTGGCTCCGCCACCAATTTCAGCC
TGCTCAAGCAGGCTGGCGACGTGGAGGAAAACCCAGGACCTGCGCCGGGTTCGCAATTGGTGTCTAAGGG
CGAAGAGCTGATCAAGGAAAATATGCGTATGAAGGTGGTCATGGAAGGTTCGGTCAACGGCCACCAATTC
AAATGCACAGGTGAAGGAGAAGGCAGACCGTACGAGGGAGTGCAAACCATGAGGATCAAAGTCATCGAGG
GAGGACCCCTGCCATTTGCCTTTGACATTCTTGCCACGTCGTTCATGTATGGCAGCCGTACCTTTATCAA
GTACCCGGCCGACATCCCTGATTTCTTTAAACAGTCCTTTCCTGAGGGTTTTACTTGGGAAAGAGTTACG
AGATACGAAGATGGTGGAGTCGTCACCGTCACGCAGGACACCAGCCTTGAGGATGGCGAGCTCGTCTACA
ACGTCAAGGTCAGAGGGGTAAACTTTCCCTCCAATGGTCCCGTGATGCAGAAGAAGACCAAGGGTTGGGA
GCCTAATACAGAGATGATGTATCCAGCAGATGGTGGTCTGAGAGGATACACTGACATCGCACTGAAAGTT
GATGGTGGTGGCCATCTGCACTGCAACTTCGTGACAACTTACAGGTCAAAAAAGACCGTCGGGAACATCA
AGATGCCCGGTGTCCATGCCGTTGATCACCGCCTGGAAAGGATCGAGGAGAGTGACAATGAAACCTACGT
AGTGCAAAGAGAAGTGGCAGTTGCCAAATACAGCAACCTTGGTGGTGGCATGGACGAGCTGTACAAGTAA
TAGTAAACGCTAGCGTTTAAACCTTCAGGGTGAGTCTATGGGACGCTTGATGTTTTCTTTCCCCTTCTTT
TCTATGGTTAAGTTCATGTCATAGGAAGGGGATAAGTAACAGGGTACAGTTTAGAATGGGAAACAGACGA
ATGATTGCATCAGTGTGGAAGTCTCAGGATCGTTTTAGTTTCTTTTATTTGCTGTTCATAACAATTGTTT
TCTTTTGTTTAATTCTTGCTTTCTTTTTTTTTCTTCTCCGCAATTTTTACTATTATACTTAATGCCTTAA
CATTGTGTATAACAAAAGGAAATATCTCTGAGATACATTAAGTAACTTAAAAAAAAACTTTACACAGTCT
GCCTAGTACATTACTATTTGGAATATATGTGTGCTTATTTGCATATTCATAATCTCCCTACTTTATTTTC
TTTTATTTTTAATTGATACATAATCATTATACATATTTATGGGTTAAAGTGTAATGTTTTAATATGTGTA
CACATATTGACCAAATCAGGGTAATTTTGCATTTGTAATTTTAAAAAATGCTTTCTTCTTTTAATATACT
TTTTTGTTTATCTTATTTCTAATACTTTCCCTAATCTCTTTCTTTCAGGGCAATAATGATACAATGTATC
ATGCCTCTTTGCACCATTCTAAAGAATAACAGTGATAATTTCTGGGTTAAGGCAATAGCAATATCTCTGC
ATATAAATATTTCTGCATATAAATTGTAACTGATGTAAGAGGTTTCATATTGCTAATAGCAGCTACAATC
CAGCTACCATTCTGCTTTTATTTTATGGTTGGGATAAGGCTGGATTATTCTGAGTCCAAGCTAGGCCCTT
TTGCTAATCATGTTCATACCTCTTATCTTCCTCCCACAGCTCCTGGGCAACGTGCTGTTTAAACCCGCTG
ATCAGCCTCGAGCTAGCGTCGACTAATGATAAGTTTAAACGCTAGCGTCGACAATCAACCTCTGGATTAC
AAAATTTGTGAAAGATTGACTGGTATTCTTAACTATGTTGCTCCTTTTACGCTATGTGGATACGCTGCTT
TAATGCCTTTGTATCATGCTATTGCTTCCCGTATGGCCTTCATTTTCTCCTCCTTGTATAAATCCTGGTT
GCTGTCTCTTTATGAGGAGTTGTGGCCCGTTGTCAGGCAACGTGGCGTGGTGTGCACTGTGTTTGCTGAC
GCAACCCCCACTGGTTGGGGCATTGCCACCACCTGTCAGCTCCTTTCCGGGACTTTCGCTTTCCCCCTCC
CTATTGCCACGGCGGAACTCATCGCCGCCTGCCTTGCCCGCTGCTGGACAGGGGCTCGGCTGTTGGGCAC
TGACAATTCCGTGGTGTTGTCGGGGAAGCTGACGTCCTTTCCATGGCTGCTCGCCTGTGTTGCCACCTGG
ATTCTGCGCGGGACGTCCTTCTGCTACGTCCCTTCGGCCCTCAATCCAGCGGACCTTCCTTCCCGCGGCC
TGCTGCCGGCTCTGCGGCCTCTTCCGCGTCTTCGCCTTCGCCCTCAGACGAGTCGGATCTCCCTTTGGGC
CGCCTCCCCGCCTGTAATCTAGATAGTCAGTTTAAACCCGCTGATCAGCCTCGACTGTGCCTTCTAGTTG
CCAGCCATCTGTTGTTTGCCCCTCCCCCGTGCCTTCCTTGACCCTGGAAGGTGCCACTCCCACTGTCCTT
TCCTAATAAAATGAGGAAATTGCATCGCATTGTCTGAGTAGGTGTCATTCTATTCTGGGGGGTGGGGTGG
GGCAGGACAGCAAGGGGGGGGATTGGGAAGACAATAGCAGGCATGCTGGGGATGCGGTGGGCTCTATGGC
TTCTCTCGAGGTCAGGCAACATCACCCCTTCCCTGGGTAGGTGTGTGGGTGGAGGGGCTGTGGGTTCCTT
AGCCTCTCTCCTAAGCCAAACCCAGCAAACGGCTGCCTTGGCAACCCCTCAGGGATGACAGCACTGCCAT
GCTCTCTGGCAGGCATAATGTTGCCACTGTGCCTGAGGCCAACACCCTGCGTCGGGCTGCAAACATCCAT
TCCCTTCCCTGTGGGGAGGGAGGCTCTGGGGGCCTTAGTGGGAGACTCTGGACAGGGCCAAGAGACTGTT
GTATGCACACTGCCTCCAGCCTGTCAAGAAGGCGGCGTGCCTGGCATCCCTTCTACTGGTGATTGGTGCA
GATCCCTTAGCTTTTTAAAGCTTCCTTGTTTTGTCTGATCACACACAGCAGAGCTGCCCTGTATTTGGCA
GTTGGCAGACAGACCCATCACTCCCCACCATGTCCACAGTCACTTGTGCATCCTTTCCTATAACATCCTT
GTCAGGAGCTTGGTATTAGAGGGAGTTGTTTAAGAGTGGCATAGAAAGCCCCCATATTATCCTTCCCAAG
GTCTTGGGACAGGGTGGGAAATGTTCATCTTAAATTTGTAAAATGGCATCATTAGTACAGGGTGAAGAAG
GTGACTCAAGTAGTCAAGGTGGATTGAGGTCAGGAATCTGTCTATACCAGATTGGTCCTGGGCATTTTGG
TGGATGGATGTGGGGCTTGCACTGTGTGGTTGAGAGGCCTTATAAGGTTGCCCTCCTGGAGGTACCCTGG
GCCTCATGGGCCTTCCGCTCACTGCCCGCTTTCCAGTCGGGAAACCTGTCCCCCCGGTCAGGCAACATCA
CCC
Features (pLannotate 1.2.2; 18 found; start..end, strand, type, name):
     53..93      -  rep_origin     RSF ori (fragment): Plasmids containing the RSF 1030 origin of replication can be propagated in E. coli cells that contain additional plasmids with compatible origins.
    171..759     -  rep_origin     ori: high-copy-number ColE1/pMB1/pBR322/pUC origin of replication
    930..1790    -  CDS            AmpR: β-lactamase; bla; confers resistance to ampicillin, carbenicillin, and related antibiotics
   1791..1895    -  promoter       AmpR promoter: bla
   1921..2052    -  rep_origin     M13 ori (fragment): M13 bacteriophage origin of replication; arrow indicates direction of (+) strand synthesis
   2073..2227    -  CDS            lacZα (fragment): LacZα fragment of β-galactosidase; lacZ fragment
   2261..2279    +  promoter       T7 promoter: promoter for bacteriophage T7 RNA polymerase
   2317..2397    +  CDS            HBEGF (fragment): HBEGF_CHLAE - Also known as DTR, HEGFL. Experimental evidence at protein level: Swiss-Prot protein existence level 1. Growth factor that mediates its effects via EGFR, ERBB2 and ERBB4. Required for normal cardiac valve formation and normal heart function. Promotes smooth muscle cell proliferation. May be involved in macrophage-mediated cellular proliferation. It is mitogenic for fibroblasts, but not endothelial cells. It is able to bind EGF receptor/EGFR with higher affinity than EGF itself and is a far more potent mitogen for smooth muscle cells than EGF. Also acts as a diphtheria toxin recep
   3073..3140    +  misc_feature   Ad SA (fragment): adenovirus major late transcript splice acceptor (Friedrich and Soriano, 1991)
   3140..3364    +  CDS            HBEGF (fragment): HBEGF_CHLAE - Also known as DTR, HEGFL. Experimental evidence at protein level: Swiss-Prot protein existence level 1. Growth factor that mediates its effects via EGFR, ERBB2 and ERBB4. Required for normal cardiac valve formation and normal heart function. Promotes smooth muscle cell proliferation. May be involved in macrophage-mediated cellular proliferation. It is mitogenic for fibroblasts, but not endothelial cells. It is able to bind EGF receptor/EGFR with higher affinity than EGF itself and is a far more potent mitogen for smooth muscle cells than EGF. Also acts as a diphtheria toxin recep
   3443..3508    +  CDS            3xFLAG: three tandem FLAG® epitope tags, followed by an enterokinase cleavage site
   3534..3551    +  protein_bind   attB1 (fragment): mutant version of attB; core recombination site for the Gateway® BP reaction BP Clonase™
   3557..9142    +  CDS            BRCA1: BRCA1_HUMAN - Also known as RNF53. Experimental evidence at protein level: Swiss-Prot protein existence level 1. E3 ubiquitin-protein ligase that specifically mediates the formation of 'Lys-6'-linked polyubiquitin chains and plays a central role in DNA repair by facilitating cellular responses to DNA damage (PubMed:12890688, PubMed:14976165, PubMed:16818604, PubMed:17525340, PubMed:12887909, PubMed:10500182, PubMed:19261748). It is unclear whether it also mediates the formation of other types of polyubiquitin chains (PubMed:12890688). The BRCA1-BARD1 heterodimer coordinates a diverse range of
   9228..9937    +  CDS            mRuby3 (fragment): monomeric red fluorescent protein derived from mRuby2, with improved brightness and photostability (Bajar et al., 2016)
   9970..10058   +  intron         β-globin intron (fragment): internally truncated intron from human β-globin
  10428..10819   +  intron         β-globin intron (fragment): internally truncated intron from human β-globin
  10903..11491   +  misc_feature   WPRE: woodchuck hepatitis virus posttranscriptional regulatory element
  11535..11646   +  polyA_signal   bGH poly(A) signal: bovine growth hormone polyadenylation signal
