[The description below was written by a language model from this plasmid's Addgene catalogue record and pLannotate feature annotations shown in this document.]
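Description:
pKlab1155-HBEGF-2a-3xFLAG-BRCA1(full-length)-D1739V-2a-mRuby3-HBBIVS2-WPRE is a 12.6 kb CRISPR knock-in donor ("Xential" repair template) designed to integrate a tagged human BRCA1 variant at the endogenous HBEGF locus of mammalian cells. In bacteria it is a high-copy plasmid carrying a ColE1/pUC-type origin and an ampicillin resistance gene. Remnants of a cloning backbone (lacZα and M13 origin fragments, a T7 promoter) are also annotated.

The payload has no annotated mammalian promoter, consistent with a design in which expression depends on in-frame insertion into HBEGF. It begins with a short HBEGF fragment, followed by a splice acceptor (annotated as a fragment of the adenovirus major late splice acceptor) and a further HBEGF coding segment. The catalogue describes this segment as mutated exon 4 plus exon 5 and lists it as a selectable marker. HBEGF is the diphtheria toxin receptor, so the mutated exon presumably allows correctly edited cells to be enriched by toxin selection, though the record does not spell this out.

According to the construct name, 2A peptides link HBEGF to 3xFLAG-tagged full-length BRCA1 carrying the D1739V substitution, and BRCA1 to the red fluorescent reporter mRuby3, so the three proteins would come from a single transcript. The catalogue lists the tag as 3xFLAG-V5, but only 3xFLAG is annotated, along with a residual attB1 fragment. Downstream of mRuby3 lie a human β-globin intron (HBBIVS2), which the depositor states improves stable integration into cell lines, then a WPRE and a bGH polyadenylation signal to support transcript processing and expression. The associated work concerns HSP90 buffering of deleterious BRCA1 variants, so the construct's likely use is to make stable, fluorescently marked cell lines expressing this variant.
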