Addgene plasmid #248995: pKlab1155-HBEGF-2a-3xFLAG-BRCA1(full-length)-D1739V-2a-mRuby3-HBBIVS2-WPRE
Purpose: This plasmid expresses the BRCA1 sequence with D1739V mutation, the construct includes a HBBIVS2 intron sequence at the 3' end of the mRuby sequence to improve the stable integration into cell lines
Depositing lab: Georgios Karras. Depositing organization: University of Texas MD Anderson Cancer Center. Publication: HSP90 buffers deleterious genetic variations in BRCA1. Gracia B, Zhang XH, Montes P, Pham TC, Huang M, Chen J, Karras GI. Mol Cell. 2025 Nov 19:S1097-2765(25)00867-6. doi: 10.1016/j.molcel.2025.10.026. PubMed 41265458.
Backbone
  Vector backbone: Xential template for knock-in at the HBEGF locus
  Vector type: CRISPR
  Selectable markers: HBEGF(Exon4mut&Exon5), mRuby10
Growth in bacteria
  Bacterial resistance: Ampicillin, 100 μg/mL
  Growth temperature: 37°C
  Growth strain: DH5alpha
  Copy number: High Copy
Gene/Insert
  Gene/Insert name: BRCA1
  Species: H. sapiens (human)
  Mutation: D1739V
  Entrez Gene: BRCA1 (a.k.a. BRCAI, BRCC1, BROVCA1, FANCS, IRIS, PNCA4, PPP1R53, PSCP, RNF53)
  Tag / fusion protein: 3x-FLAG-V5 (N terminal on insert)
  Cloning method: Gibson Cloning
Resource information
  A portion of this plasmid was derived from a plasmid made by: based on vectors from Li et al. Nat Comms 2021 (PMID: 33479216)
Terms and licenses: Academic/Nonprofit Terms; Industry Terms: Not Available to Industry
How to cite: pKlab1155-HBEGF-2a-3xFLAG-BRCA1(full-length)-D1739V-2a-mRuby3-HBBIVS2-WPRE was a gift from Georgios Karras (Addgene plasmid # 248995 ; http://n2t.net/addgene:248995 ; RRID:Addgene_248995)
